>Addgene plasmid #124683 | PD-1-miSFIT-12-C, 21-G | addgene full sequence | sequence record 243809 | Addgene NGS Result
TTTCCATAGGCTCCGCCCCCCTGACGAGCATCACAAAAATCGACGCTCAAGTCAGAGGTGGCGAAACCCG
ACAGGACTATAAAGATACCAGGCGTTTCCCCCTGGAAGCTCCCTCGTGCGCTCTCCTGTTCCGACCCTGC
CGCTTACCGGATACCTGTCCGCCTTTCTCCCTTCGGGAAGCGTGGCGCTTTCTCATAGCTCACGCTGTAG
GTATCTCAGTTCGGTGTAGGTCGTTCGCTCCAAGCTGGGCTGTGTGCACGAACCCCCCGTTCAGCCCGAC
CGCTGCGCCTTATCCGGTAACTATCGTCTTGAGTCCAACCCGGTAAGACACGACTTATCGCCACTGGCAG
CAGCCACTGGTAACAGGATTAGCAGAGCGAGGTATGTAGGCGGTGCTACAGAGTTCTTGAAGTGGTGGCC
TAACTACGGCTACACTAGAAGAACAGTATTTGGTATCTGCGCTCTGCTGAAGCCAGTTACCTTCGGAAAA
AGAGTTGGTAGCTCTTGATCCGGCAAACAAACCACCGCTGGTAGCGGTGGTTTTTTTGTTTGCAAGCAGC
AGATTACGCGCAGAAAAAAAGGATCTCAAGAAGATCCTTTGATCTTTTCTACGGGGTCTGACGCTCAGTG
GAACGAAAACTCACGTTAAGGGATTTTGGTCATGAGATTATCAAAAAGGATCTTCACCTAGATCCTTTTA
AATTAAAAATGAAGTTTTAAATCAATCTAAAGTATATATGAGTAAACTTGGTCTGACAGTTACCAATGCT
TAATCAGTGAGGCACCTATCTCAGCGATCTGTCTATTTCGTTCATCCATAGTTGCCTGACTCCCCGTCGT
GTAGATAACTACGATACGGGAGGGCTTACCATCTGGCCCCAGTGCTGCAATGATACCGCGAGACCCACGC
TCACCGGCTCCAGATTTATCAGCAATAAACCAGCCAGCCGGAAGGGCCGAGCGCAGAAGTGGTCCTGCAA
CTTTATCCGCCTCCATCCAGTCTATTAATTGTTGCCGGGAAGCTAGAGTAAGTAGTTCGCCAGTTAATAG
TTTGCGCAACGTTGTTGCCATTGCTACAGGCATCGTGGTGTCACGCTCGTCGTTTGGTATGGCTTCATTC
AGCTCCGGTTCCCAACGATCAAGGCGAGTTACATGATCCCCCATGTTGTGCAAAAAAGCGGTTAGCTCCT
TCGGTCCTCCGATCGTTGTCAGAAGTAAGTTGGCCGCAGTGTTATCACTCATGGTTATGGCAGCACTGCA
TAATTCTCTTACTGTCATGCCATCCGTAAGATGCTTTTCTGTGACTGGTGAGTACTCAACCAAGTCATTC
TGAGAATAGTGTATGCGGCGACCGAGTTGCTCTTGCCCGGCGTCAATACGGGATAATACCGCGCCACATA
GCAGAACTTTAAAAGTGCTCATCATTGGAAAACGTTCTTCGGGGCGAAAACTCTCAAGGATCTTACCGCT
GTTGAGATCCAGTTCGATGTAACCCACTCGTGCACCCAACTGATCTTCAGCATCTTTTACTTTCACCAGC
GTTTCTGGGTGAGCAAAAACAGGAAGGCAAAATGCCGCAAAAAAGGGAATAAGGGCGACACGGAAATGTT
GAATACTCATACTCTTCCTTTTTCAATATTATTGAAGCATTTATCAGGGTTATTGTCTCATGAGCGGATA
CATATTTGAATGTATTTAGAAAAATAAACAAATAGGGGTTCCGCGCACATTTCCCCGAAAAGTGCCACCT
AAATTGTAAGCGTTAATATTTTGTTAAAATTCGCGTTAAATTTTTGTTAAATCAGCTCATTTTTTAACCA
ATAGGCCGAAATCGGCAAAATCCCTTATAAATCAAAAGAATAGACCGAGATAGGGT
[37 nt withheld, positions 1877-1913]
AAAGAACGTGGACTCCAACGTCAAAGG
[49 nt withheld, positions 1941-1989]
T
[91 nt withheld, positions 1991-2081]
G
[124 nt withheld, positions 2083-2206]
CCCATTCGCCATTCAGGCTGCGCAACTGTTGGGAAGGGCGATCGGTGCGGGCCTCTTCGCTATTACGCCA
GCTGGCGAAAGGGGGATGTGCTGCAAGGCGATTAAGTTGGGTAACGCCAGGGTTTTCCCAGTCACGACGT
TGTAAAACGACGGCCAGTGAGCGCGCGTAATACGACTCACTATAGGGCGAATTGGGTACGTCCCTAGGCC
TCCAAAAAAGCCTCCTCACTACTTCTGGAATAGCTCAGAGGCCGAGGCGGCCTCGGCCTCTGCATAAATA
AAAAAAATTAGTCAGCCATGGGGCGGAGAATGGGCGGAACTGGGCGGAGTTAGGGGCGGGATGGGCGGAG
TTAGGGGCGGGATAGCTAGAGCCAGACATGATAAGATACATTGATGAGTTTGGACAAACCACAACTAGAA
TGCAGTGAAAAAAATGCTTTATTTGTGAAATTTGTGATGCTATTGCTTTATTTGTAACCATTATAAGCTG
CAATAAACAAGTTCCTCTCACTCTCTGATATTCATTTCTTTGCAAGTTATAAATACTGAATAATAAGATG
ACATGAACTACTACTGCTAGAGATTTTCCACACTGACTAAAAGGGTCTGAGGGATCTCTAGTTACCAGAG
TCACACAACAGACGGGCACACACTACTTGAAGCACTCAAGGCAAGCTTTATTGAGGCTTAAGCAGTGGGT
TCCCTAGTTAGCCAGAGAGCTCCCAGGCTCAGATCTGGTCTAACCAGAGAGACCCAGTACAAGCAAAAAG
CAGATCTTGTCTTCGTTGGGAGTGAATTAGCCCTTCCAGTCCCCCCTTTTCTTTTAAAAAGTGGCTAAGA
TCTACAGCTGCCTTGTAAGTCATTGGTCTTAAAGGTACCGAGCTCGAATTCCAGGCGGGGAGGCGGCCCA
AAGGGAGATCCGACTCGTCTGAGGGCGAAGGCGAAGACGCGGAAGAGGCCGCAGAGCCGGCAGCAGGCCG
CGGGAAGGAAGGTCCGCTGGATTGAGGGCCGAAGGGACGTAGCAGAAGGACGTCCCGCGCAGAATCCAGG
TGGCAACACAGGCGAGCAGCCATGGAAAGGACGTCAGCTTCCCCGACAACACCACGGAATTGTCAGTGCC
CAACAGCCGAGCCCCTGTCCAGCAGCGGGCAAGGCAGGCGGCGATGAGTTCCGCCGTGGCAATAGGGAGG
GGGAAAGCGAAAGTCCCGGAAAGGAGCTGACAGGTGGTGGCAATGCCCCAACCAGTGGGGGTTGCGTCAG
CAAACACAGTGCACACCACGCCACGTTGCCTGACAACGGGCCACAACTCCTCATAAAGAGACAGCAACCA
GGATTTATACAAGGAGGAGAAAATGAAAGCCATACGGGAAGCAATAGCATGATACAAAGGCATTAAAGCA
GCGTATCCACATAGCGTAAAAGGAGCAACATAGTTAAGAATACCAGTCAATCTTTCACAAATTTTGTAAT
CCAGAGGTTGATTGTCGACTCTAGACTCGACTCTAGAGGATCCCCCTGTTCCACCTCTTGAAGGCTATGT
AGGCCACAAGGCCCACAACCACAGCAGCCAGGATGGAGCAATAGACAGGGATGAGGTTGTCGGTGGTGCC
TCGGGTCACCACGGGCTGGGAGCTGCCCATCACTGTGGTCACCACACCTGCCACCGTGCTGGCTATGAGG
TCTTGTTCTGGAGGTGCCTCAGGCTCCTGGGTGCTGGGGGCTGTGCTGTCCGAGCCCTCTGGGGGTGTGG
ACCGTGTAATCCAACGGCCAGGGATCTCCTCGCACTCGGCGTCGGCCCAGCGTGTGCACTCGCGGAGCTG
GCGCTCGGTGTCCTCGCACACGGTGCAGGGCAGGCACGGGTCCACGTGGTTGGCCTCGTCGGAATACGTG
CCGTCGGGGCACTCCTCGCACACGGTGTTCTGCTTGTCCTGGCAGGAGAACACGAGGCCCGAGCCCGCCT
CGCACACGCGGCACGCCTCGCAGCGCCCAGTCGTCTCATCCTGGTAGTAGCCGTAGGCGCAGCGGCACAC
GGCGTCGTCGGCCTCCACGCACGGCGCCGACATGCTCTGGAGCCCCACGCACTCGGTGCACGGCTTGCAC
GGCTCGGTCGCGCTCACCACGTCGGAGAACGTCACGCTGTCCAGGCAGGGCTCACACACGGTCTGGTTGG
CTCCACAAGGCTGGGCCACACCCTCGCCCAGGTTGCAGGCTTTGCAGCACTCACCGCTGTGTGTGTACAG
GCCTGTGGGGCATGCCTCCTTGGCACCTCCAAGGGACACCCCCAGAAGCAGCAACAGCAGCAGGCGCGGC
CCGTCCATGGCGCGGCCGGTGGCACCTGCCCCCATCGCCCGCCTCCCGCGGCAGCGCTCGACTTCCAGCT
CGGTCCGCTTTGCGGACTGATGGGGCTGCGCTGCGCTGCGCTCCAGCGCCCCCCCTGCCCGCCGGAGCTG
GCCGCGGCCCGAATTCCTGCAGCCCGGGGGATCCCCCTGGGGAGAGAGGTCGGTGATTCGGTCAACGAGG
GAGCCGACTGCCGACGTGCGCTCCGGAGGCTTGCAGAATGCGGAACACCGCGCGGGCAGGAACAGGGCCC
ACACTACCGCCCCACACCCCGCCTCCCGCACCGCCCCTTCCCGGCCGCTGCTCTCGGCGCGCCCTGCTGA
GCAGCCGCTATTGGCCACAGCCCATCGCGGTCGGCGCGCTGCCATTGCTCCCTGGCGCTGTCCGTCTGCG
AGGGTACTAGTGAGACGTGCGGCTTCCGTTTGTCACGTCCGGCACGCCGCGAACCGCAAGGAACCTTCCC
GACTTAGGGGCGGAGCAGGAAGCGTCGCCGGGGGGCCCACAAGGGTAGCGGCGAAGATCCGGGTGACGCT
GCGAACGGACGTGAAGAATGTGCGAGACCCAGGGTCGGCGCCGCTGCGTTTCCCGGAACCACGCCCAGAG
CAGCCGCGTCCCTGCGCAAACCCAGGGCTGCCTTGGAAAAGGCGCAACCCCAACCCCGTGGAATTCGATA
TCAAGCTTCTCGAGGGTAGGCGTGTACGGTGGGAGGCCTATATAAGCAGAGCTCGTTTAGTGAACCGTCA
GATCGCCTGGAGACGCCATCCACGCTGTTTTGACCTCCATAGAAGACACCGGAGCTCCTGCAGGTGCCGC
CATGCAGATCCCACAGGCGCCCTGGCCAGTCGTCTGGGCGGTGCTACAACTGGGCTGGCGGCCAGGATGG
TTCTTAGACTCCCCAGACAGGCCCTGGAACCCCCCCACCTTCTCCCCAGCCCTGCTCGTGGTGACCGAAG
GGGACAACGCCACCTTCACCTGCAGCTTCTCCAACACATCGGAGAGCTTCGTGCTAAACTGGTACCGCAT
GAGCCCCAGCAACCAGACGGACAAGCTGGCCGCCTTCCCCGAGGACCGCAGCCAGCCCGGCCAGGACTGC
CGCTTCCGTGTCACACAACTGCCCAACGGGCGTGACTTCCACATGAGCGTGGTCAGGGCCCGGCGCAATG
ACAGCGGCACCTACCTCTGTGGGGCCATCTCCCTGGCCCCCAAGGCGCAGATCAAAGAGAGCCTGCGGGC
AGAGCTCAGGGTGACAGAGAGAAGGGCAGAAGTGCCCACAGCCCACCCCAGCCCCTCACCCAGGCCAGCC
GGCCAGTTCCAAACCCTGGTGGTTGGTGTCGTGGGCGGCCTGCTGGGCAGCCTGGTGCTGCTAGTCTGGG
TCCTGGCCGTCATCTGCTCCCGGGCCGCACGAGGGACAATAGGAGCCAGGCGCACCGGCCAGCCCCTGAA
GGAGGACCCCTCAGCCGTGCCTGTGTTCTCTGTGGACTATGGGGAGCTGGATTTCCAGTGGCGAGAGAAG
ACCCCGGAGCCCCCCGTGCCCTGTGTCCCTGAGCAGACGGAGTATGCCACCATTGTCTTTCCTAGCGGAA
TGGGCACCTCATCCCCCGCCCGCAGGGGCTCAGCCGACGGCCCTCGGAGTGCCCAGCCACTGAGGCCTGA
GGATGGACACTGCTCTTGGCCCCTCTGAGGGGTAGCACGTGAGTGCTAGCCTACCTGCACTCTAAGCACT
GTGACCGGTACTAGCTTAGTCATGCACCGGGCTGCAGGAATTCGATGACAGGCGCAGCTTCCGAGGGATT
TGAGATCCAGACATGATAAGATACATTGATGAGTTTGGACAAACCAAAACTAGAATGCAGTGAAAAAAAT
GCCTTATTTGTGAAATTTGTGATGCTATTGCCTTATTTGTAACCATTATAAGCTGCAATAAACAAGTTAA
CAACAACAATTGCATTCATTTTATGTTTCAGGTTCAGGGGGAGGTGTGGGAGGTTTTTTAAAGCAAGTAA
AACCTCTACAAATGTGGTATGGCTGATTATGATCAGATCTCTCGAGGCTAGTCTCGTGATCGATAAAATT
TTGAATTTTTGTAATTTGTTTTTGTAATTCTTTAGTTTGTATGTCTGTTGCTATTATGTCTACTATTCTT
TCCCCTGCACTGTACCCCCCAATCCCCCCTTTTCTTTTAAAAGTTAACCGATACCGTCGAGATCCGTTCA
CTAATCGAATGGATCTGTCTCTGTCTCTCTCTCCACCTTCTTCTTCTATTCCTTCGGGCCTGTCGGGTCC
CCTCGGGGTTGGGAGGTGGGTCTGAAACGATAATGGTGAATATCCCTGCCTAACTCTATTCACTATAGAA
AGTACAGCAAAAACTATTCTTAAACCTACCAAGCCTCCTACTATCATTATGAATAATTTTATATACCACA
GCCAATTTGTTATGTTAAACCAATTCCACAAACTTGCCCATTTATCTAATTCCAATAATTCTTGTTCATT
CTTTTCTTGCTGGTTTTGCGATTCTTCAATTAAGGAGTGTATTAAGCTTGTGTAATTGTTAATTTCTCTG
TCCCACTCCATCCAGGTCGTGTGATTCCAAATCTGTTCCAGAGATTTATTACTCCAACTAGCATTCCAAG
GCACAGCAGTGGTGCAAATGAGTTTTCCAGAGCAACCCCAAATCCCCAGGAGCTGTTGATCCTTTAGGTA
TCTTTCCACAGCCAGGATTCTTGCCTGGAGCTGCTTGATGCCCCAGACTGTGAGTTGCAACAGATGCTGT
TGCGCCTCAATAGCCCTCAGCAAATTGTTCTGCTGCTGCACTATACCAGACAATAATTGTCTGGCCTGTA
CCGTCAGCGTCATTGACGCTGCGCCCATAGTGCTTCCTGCTGCTCCCAAGAACCCAAGGAACAAAGCTCC
TATTCCCACTGCTCTTTTTTCTCTCTGCACCACTCTTCTCTTTGCCTTGGTGGGTGCTACTCCTAATGGT
TCAATTTTTACTACTTTATATTTATATAATTCACTTCTCCAATTGTCCCTCATATCTCCTCCTCCAGGTC
TGAAGATCAGCGGCCGCTTGCTGTGCGGTGGTCTTACTTTTGTTTTGCTCTTCCTCTATCTTGTCTAAAG
CTTCCTTGGTGTCTTTTATCTCTATCCTTTGATGCACACAATAGAGGGTTGCTACTGTATTATATAATGA
TCTAAGTTCTTCTGATCCTGTCTGAAGGGATGGTTGTAGCTGTCCCAGTATTTGTCTACAGCCTTCTGAT
GTTTCTAACAGGCCAGGATTAACTGCGAATCGTTCTAGCTCCCTGCTTGCCCATACTATATGTTTTAATT
TATATTTTTTCTTTCCCCCTGGCCTTAACCGAATTTTTTCCCATCGCGATCTAATTCTCCCCCGCTTAAT
ACTGACGCTCTCGCACCCATCTCTCTCCTTCTAGCCTCCGCTAGTCAAAATTTTTGGCGTACTCACCAGT
CGCCGCCCCTCGCCTCTTGCCGTGCGCGCTTCAGCAAGCCGAGTCCTGCGTCGAGAGAGCTCCTCTGGTT
TCCCTTTCGCTTTCAAGTCCCTGTTCGGGCGCCACTGCTAGAGATTTTCCACACTGACTAAAAGGGTCTG
AGGGATCTCTAGTTACCAGAGTCACACAACAGACGGGCACACACTACTTGAAGCACTCAAGGCAAGCTTT
ATTGAGGCTTAAGCAGTGGGTTCCCTAGTTAGCCAGAGAGCTCCCAGGCTCAGATCTGGTCTAACCAGAG
AGACCCCGGTTCACTAAACGAGCTCTGCTTATATAGACCTCCCACCGTACACGCCTACCGCCCATTTGCG
TCAATGGGGCGGAGTTGTTACGACATTTTGGAAAGTCCCGTTGATTTTGGTGCCAAAACAAACTCCCATT
GACGTCAATGGGGTGGAGACTTGGAAATCCCCGTGAGTCAAACCGCTATCCACGCCCATTGATGTACTGC
CAAAACCGCATCACCATGGTAATAGCGATGACTAATACGTAGATGTACTGCCAAGTAGGAAAGTCCCATA
AGGTCATGTACTGGGCATAATGCCAGGCGGGCCATTTACCGTCATTGACGTCAATAGGGGGCGTACTTGG
CATATGATACACTTGATGTACTGCCAAGTGGGCAGTTTACCGTAAATACTCCACCCATTGACGTCAATGG
AAAGTCCCTATTGGCGTTACTATGGGAACATACGTCATTATTGACGTCAATGGGCGGGGGTCGTTGGGCG
GTCAGCCAGGCGGGCCATTTACCGTAAGTTATGTAACGCGGAACTCCATATATGGGCTATGAACTAATGA
CCCCGTAATTGATTACTATTAATAACTAGTCAATAATCAATGTCAACATGGCGGTAATGTTGGACATGAG
CCAATATAAATGTACATATTATGATATGGATACAACGTATGCAATGGCCAAGCTTGCAGCTCCAGCTTTT
GTTCCCTTTAGTGAGGGTTAATTGCGCGCTTGGCGTAATCATGGTCATAGCTGTTTCCTGTGTGAAATTG
TTATCCGCTCACAATTCCACACAACATACGAGCCGGAAGCATAAAGTGTAAAGCCTGGGGTGCCTAATGA
GTGAGCTAACTCACATTAATTGCGTTGCGCTCACTGCCCGCTTTCCAGTCGGGAAACCTGTCGTGCCAGC
TGCATTAATGAATCGGCCAACGCGCGGGGAGAGGCGGTTTGCGTATTGGGCGCTCTTCCGCTTCCTCGCT
CACTGACTCGCTGCGCTCGGTCGTTCGGCTGCGGCGAGCGGTATCAGCTCACTCAAAGGCGGTAATACGG
TTATCCACAGAATCAGGGGATAACGCAGGAAAGAACATGTGAGCAAAAGGCCAGCAAAAGGCCAGGAACC
GTAAAAAGGCCGCGTTGCTGGCGTT
Features (pLannotate 1.2.2; 35 found; start..end, strand, type, name):
      1..589     -  rep_origin     ori: high-copy-number ColE1/pMB1/pBR322/pUC origin of replication
    760..1620    -  CDS            AmpR: β-lactamase; bla; confers resistance to ampicillin, carbenicillin, and related antibiotics
   1621..1725    -  promoter       AmpR promoter: bla
   1778..2206    -  rep_origin     f1 ori (sequence partly withheld): f1 bacteriophage origin of replication; arrow indicates direction of (+) strand synthesis
   2211..2366    -  CDS            lacZα (fragment): LacZα fragment of β-galactosidase; lacZ fragment
   2374..2392    +  promoter       T7 promoter: promoter for bacteriophage T7 RNA polymerase
   2413..2548    -  rep_origin     SV40 ori: SV40 origin of replication
   2588..2709    -  polyA_signal   SV40 poly(A) signal: SV40 polyadenylation signal
   2781..3014    -  LTR            3' LTR (ΔU3): self-inactivating 3' long terminal repeat (LTR) from HIV-1
   3016..3084    -  CDS            nef (fragment): NEF_HV1Z2 - Experimental evidence at protein level: Swiss-Prot protein existence level 1. Extracellular Nef protein targets CD4(+) T-lymphocytes for apoptosis by interacting with CXCR4 surface receptors. From Human immunodeficiency virus type 1 group M subtype D (isolate Z2/CDC-Z34) (HIV-1).
   3101..3689    -  misc_feature   WPRE: woodchuck hepatitis virus posttranscriptional regulatory element
   3703..3721    -  misc_feature   MCS (fragment): pUC18/19 multiple cloning site
   3724..4551    -  CDS            NGFR (fragment): TNR16_HUMAN - Also known as TNFRSF16. Experimental evidence at protein level: Swiss-Prot protein existence level 1. Low affinity receptor which can bind to NGF, BDNF, NTF3, and NTF4. Forms a heterodimeric receptor with SORCS2 that binds the precursor forms of NGF, BDNF and NTF3 with high affinity, and has much lower affinity for mature NGF and BDNF (PubMed:24908487). Plays an important role in differentiation and survival of specific neuronal populations during development (By similarity). Can mediate cell survival as well as cell death of neural cells. Plays a role in the inactivation of RHOA
   4666..4690    -  misc_feature   MCS (fragment): pBluescript multiple cloning site
   4693..5203    -  promoter       hPGK promoter: human phosphoglycerate kinase 1 promoter
   5206..5229    +  misc_feature   MCS (fragment): pBluescript multiple cloning site
   5231..5269    +  promoter       minimal CMV promoter: human cytomegalovirus (CMV) immediate early promoter
   5358..6221    +  CDS            PDCD1: PDCD1_HUMAN - Also known as PD1 From Homo sapiens (Human).
   6293..6312    +  misc_feature   MCS (fragment): pBluescript multiple cloning site
   6340..6474    -  polyA_signal   SV40 poly(A) signal: SV40 polyadenylation signal
   6497..6581    -  CDS            large T antigen (fragment): large T antigen from SV40 (simian virus 40)
   6611..6728    -  misc_feature   cPPT/CTS: central polypurine tract and central termination sequence of HIV-1
   6747..6847    -  CDS            Rev (fragment): human immunodeficiency virus 1 (HIV-1) Rev protein; rev; enhances nuclear export of unspliced and incompletely spliced viral mRNAs
   7224..7457    -  misc_feature   RRE: The Rev response element (RRE) of HIV-1 allows for Rev-dependent mRNA export from the nucleus to the cytoplasm.
   7603..7966    -  CDS            HIV-1 gag (fragment): gag protein from human immunodeficiency virus 1; gag
   7950..8075    -  misc_feature   HIV-1 Ψ: packaging signal of human immunodeficiency virus type 1
   8122..8302    -  LTR            5' LTR (truncated): truncated 5' long terminal repeat (LTR) from HIV-1
   8317..8520    -  promoter       CMV promoter: human cytomegalovirus (CMV) immediate early promoter
   8521..8900    -  enhancer       CMV enhancer: human cytomegalovirus immediate early enhancer
   9001..9019    -  promoter       T3 promoter: promoter for bacteriophage T3 RNA polymerase
   9064..9080    -  protein_bind   lac operator: The lac repressor binds to the lac operator to inhibit transcription in E. coli. This inhibition can be relieved by adding lactose or isopropyl-β-D-thiogalactopyranoside (IPTG). lac repressor encoded by lacI
   9088..9118    -  promoter       lac promoter: promoter for the E. coli lac operon
   9133..9154    -  protein_bind   CAP binding site: CAP binding activates transcription in the presence of cAMP. E. coli catabolite activator protein
   9167..9259    -  CDS            lacI (fragment): lac repressor; lacI; The lac repressor binds to the lac operator to inhibit transcription in E. coli. This inhibition can be relieved by adding lactose or isopropyl-β-D-thiogalactopyranoside (IPTG).
   9261..9394    -  rep_origin     RSF ori (fragment): Plasmids containing the RSF 1030 origin of replication can be propagated in E. coli cells that contain additional plasmids with compatible origins.
