[The description below was written by a language model from this plasmid's Addgene catalogue record and pLannotate feature annotations shown in this document.]
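Description:
PD-1-miSFIT-12-C, 21-G is a mammalian expression plasmid built on a third-generation, self-inactivating HIV-1 lentiviral transfer backbone (pCCL.sin.cPPT type), derived from a bidirectional miR-17 sensor vector in which GFP has been replaced by human PD-1 (PDCD1). It is propagated in E. coli through a high-copy ColE1/pUC origin with ampicillin selection (AmpR). It also carries an f1 origin and an SV40 origin. The lentiviral framework consists of a chimeric CMV enhancer/promoter fused to a truncated 5' LTR, the Ψ packaging signal with a gag fragment, the RRE, cPPT/CTS, WPRE and a ΔU3 3' LTR. These elements would allow the cassette to be packaged and integrated when helper functions are supplied in trans, although the catalogue lists it simply as a mammalian expression vector.

The payload is a divergent, two-gene expression unit. A human PGK promoter drives a truncated NGFR (dNGFR) surface marker in one direction, followed by WPRE. An adjacent minimal CMV promoter, which relies on the neighbouring PGK element for activity, drives the PDCD1 coding sequence in the opposite direction, terminated by an SV40 polyadenylation signal. According to the depositor, the PD-1 transcript is under the control of a miR-17 microRNA response element, which is not separately annotated in the feature table. The name suggests a variant of that site with substitutions at positions 12 and 21, though the record does not explain the nomenclature. Such changes would alter complementarity to endogenous miR-17 and set the degree of repression. The construct is intended for tuning PD-1 expression to a defined level, with NGFR serving as an internal control that is not subject to microRNA regulation, allowing normalisation of the PD-1 signal.
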