Addgene plasmid #124683: PD-1-miSFIT-12-C, 21-G
Purpose: Tuning expression of PD-1
Depositing lab: Tudor Fulga. Publication: Precise tuning of gene expression levels in mammalian cells. Michaels YS, Barnkob MB, Barbosa H, Baeumler TA, Thompson MK, Andre V, Colin-York H, Fritzsche M, Gileadi U, Sheppard HM, Knapp DJHF, Milne TA, Cerundolo V, Fulga TA. Nat Commun. 2019 Feb 18;10(1):818. doi: 10.1038/s41467-019-08777-y. PubMed 30778069.
Backbone
  Vector backbone: AB.pCCL.sin.cPPT.GFP.miR-17-3p.sensor.PGK.dNGFR.WPRE
  Backbone manufacturer: Addgene: 85866
  Vector type: Mammalian Expression
Growth in bacteria
  Bacterial resistance: Ampicillin, 100 μg/mL
  Growth temperature: 37°C
  Growth strain: NEB Stable
  Copy number: Unknown
Gene/Insert
  Gene/Insert name: PD-1
  Species: H. sapiens (human)
  Entrez Gene: PDCD1 (a.k.a. AIMTBS, CD279, PD-1, PD1, SLEB2, hPD-1, hPD-l, hSLE1)
  Promoter: minimal CMV
  Cloning method: Restriction Enzyme; 5′ cloning site Unknown (unknown if destroyed)
Terms and licenses: Academic/Nonprofit Terms; Industry Terms: Not Available to Industry
Depositor comments: Bi-directional expression vector driving PD-1 under control of a miR-17 MRE with NGFR as an internal control
How to cite: PD-1-miSFIT-12-C, 21-G was a gift from Tudor Fulga (Addgene plasmid # 124683 ; http://n2t.net/addgene:124683 ; RRID:Addgene_124683)
