>Addgene plasmid #124683 | PD-1-miSFIT-12-C, 21-G | depositor partial sequence | sequence record 238170 | miSFIT site
ACATCGGAGAGCTTCGTGCTAAACTGGTACCGCATGAGCCCCAGCAACCAGACGGACAAGCTGGCCGCCT
TCCCCGAGGACCGCAGCCAGCCCGGCCAGGACTGCCGCTTCCGTGTCACACAACTGCCCAACGGGCGTGA
CTTCCACATGAGCGTGGTCAGGGCCCGGCGCAATGACAGCGGCACCTACCTCTGTGGGGCCATCTCCCTG
GCCCCCAAGGCGCAGATCAAAGAGAGCCTGCGGGCAGAGCTCAGGGTGACAGAGAGAAGGGCAGAAGTGC
CCACAGCCCACCCCAGCCCCTCACCCAGGCCAGCCGGCCAGTTCCAAACCCTGGTGGTTGGTGTCGTGGG
CGGCCTGCTGGGCAGCCTGGTGCTGCTAGTCTGGGTCCTGGCCGTCATCTGCTCCCGGGCCGCACGAGGG
ACAATAGGAGCCAGGCGCACCGGCCAGCCCCTGAAGGAGGACCCCTCAGCCGTGCCTGTGTTCTCTGTGG
ACTATGGGGAGCTGGATTTCCAGTGGCGAGAGAAGACCCCGGAGCCCCCCGTGCCCTGTGTCCCTGAGCA
GACGGAGTATGCCACCATTGTCTTTCCTAGCGGAATGGGCACCTCATCCCCCGCCCGCAGGGGCTCAGCC
GACGGCCCTCGGAGTGCCCAGCCACTGAGGCCTGAGGATGGACACTGCTCTTGGCCCCTCTGAGGGGTAG
CACGTGAGTGCTAGCCTACCTGCACTCTAAGCACTGTGACCGGTACTAGCTTAGTCATGCACCGGGCTGC
